>Addgene plasmid #196585 | pcDNA3.3_SARS2_XBB.1.5 | addgene full sequence | sequence record 386779 | Addgene NGS Result
GCAAGCAGCAGATTACGCGCAGAAAAAAAGGATCTCAAGAAGATCCTTTGATCTTTTCTACGGGGTCTGA
CGCTCAGTGGAACGAAAACTCACGTTAAGGGATTTTGGTCATGAGATTATCAAAAAGGATCTTCACCTAG
ATCCTTTTAAATTAAAAATGAAGTTTTAAATCAATCTAAAGTATATATGAGTAAACTTGGTCTGACAGTT
ACCAATGCTTAATCAGTGAGGCACCTATCTCAGCGATCTGTCTATTTCGTTCATCCATAGTTGCCTGACT
CCCCGTCGTGTAGATAACTACGATACGGGAGGGCTTACCATCTGGCCCCAGTGCTGCAATGATACCGCGA
GACCCACGCTCACCGGCTCCAGATTTATCAGCAATAAACCAGCCAGCCGGAAGGGCCGAGCGCAGAAGTG
GTCCTGCAACTTTATCCGCCTCCATCCAGTCTATTAATTGTTGCCGGGAAGCTAGAGTAAGTAGTTCGCC
AGTTAATAGTTTGCGCAACGTTGTTGCCATTGCTACAGGCATCGTGGTGTCACGCTCGTCGTTTGGTATG
GCTTCATTCAGCTCCGGTTCCCAACGATCAAGGCGAGTTACATGATCCCCCATGTTGTGCAAAAAAGCGG
TTAGCTCCTTCGGTCCTCCGATCGTTGTCAGAAGTAAGTTGGCCGCAGTGTTATCACTCATGGTTATGGC
AGCACTGCATAATTCTCTTACTGTCATGCCATCCGTAAGATGCTTTTCTGTGACTGGTGAGTACTCAACC
AAGTCATTCTGAGAATAGTGTATGCGGCGACCGAGTTGCTCTTGCCCGGCGTCAATACGGGATAATACCG
CGCCACATAGCAGAACTTTAAAAGTGCTCATCATTGGAAAACGTTCTTCGGGGCGAAAACTCTCAAGGAT
CTTACCGCTGTTGAGATCCAGTTCGATGTAACCCACTCGTGCACCCAACTGATCTTCAGCATCTTTTACT
TTCACCAGCGTTTCTGGGTGAGCAAAAACAGGAAGGCAAAATGCCGCAAAAAAGGGAATAAGGGCGACAC
GGAAATGTTGAATACTCATACTCTTCCTTTTTCAATATTATTGAAGCATTTATCAGGGTTATTGTCTCAT
GAGCGGATACATATTTGAATGTATTTAGAAAAATAAACAAATAGGGGTTCCGCGCACATTTCCCCGAAAA
GTGCCACCTGACGTCGACGGATCGGGAGATCTCCCGATCCCCTATGGTGCACTCTCAGTACAATCTGCTC
TGATGCCGCATAGTTAAGCCAGTATCTGCTCCCTGCTTGTGTGTTGGAGGTCGCTGAGTAGTGCGCGAGC
AAAATTTAAGCTACAACAAGGCAAGGCTTGACCGACAATTGCATGAAGAATCTGCTTAGGGTTAGGCGTT
TTGCGCTGCTTCGCGATGTACGGGCCAGATATACGCGTTGACATTGATTATTGACTAGTTATTAATAGTA
ATCAATTACGGGGTCATTAGTTCATAGCCCATATATGGAGTTCCGCGTTACATAACTTACGGTAAATGGC
CCGCCTGGCTGACCGCCCAACGACCCCCGCCCATTGACGTCAATAATGACGTATGTTCCCATAGTAACGC
CAATAGGGACTTTCCATTGACGTCAATGGGTGGAGTATTTACGGTAAACTGCCCACTTGGCAGTACATCA
AGTGTATCATATGCCAAGTACGCCCCCTATTGACGTCAATGACGGTAAATGGCCCGCCTGGCATTATGCC
CAGTACATGACCTTATGGGACTTTCCTACTTGGCAGTACATCTACGTATTAGTCATCGCTATTACCATGG
TGATGCGGTTTTGGCAGTACATCAATGGGCGTGGATAGCGGTTTGACTCACGGGGATTTCCAAGTCTCCA
CCCCATTGACGTCAATGGGAGTTTGTTTTGGCACCAAAATCAACGGGACTTTCCAAAATGTCGTAACAAC
TCCGCCCCATTGACGCAAATGGGCGGTAGGCGTGTACGGTGGGAGGTCTATATAAGCAGAGCTCGTTTAG
TGAACCGTCAGATCGCCTGGAGACGCCATCCACGCTGTTTTGACCTCCATAGAAGACACCGGGACCGATC
CAGCCTCCGGACTGAGCTCCTTAAGGTTAACTCTAGAGAATTCGGATCCATGTTTGTGTTCCTGGTGCTG
CTGCCACTGGTGTCCAGCCAGTGTGTGAACCTGATCACCAGGACCCAATCCTACACCAACTCCTTCACCA
GGGGAGTCTACTACCCTGACAAGGTGTTCAGGTCCTCTGTGCTGCACAGCACCCAGGACCTGTTCCTGCC
ATTCTTCAGCAATGTGACCTGGTTCCATGCCATCCATGTGTCTGGCACCAATGGCACCAAGAGGTTTGAC
AACCCTGCGCTGCCATTCAATGATGGAGTCTACTTTGCCAGCACAGAGAAGAGCAACATCATCAGGGGCT
GGATTTTTGGCACCACCCTGGACAGCAAGACCCAGTCCCTGCTGATTGTGAACAATGCCACCAATGTGGT
GATTAAGGTGTGTGAGTTCCAGTTCTGTAATGACCCATTCCTGGACGTCTACCAGAAGAACAACAAGTCC
TGGATGGAGTCTGAGTTCAGGGTCTACTCCTCTGCCAACAACTGTACCTTTGAATATGTGAGCCAACCAT
TCCTGATGGACTTGGAGGGCAAGGAGGGCAACTTCAAGAACCTGAGGGAGTTTGTGTTCAAGAACATTGA
TGGCTACTTCAAGATTTACAGCAAACACACACCAATCAACCTGGAGAGGGACCTGCCACAGGGCTTCTCT
GCCTTGGAACCACTGGTGGACCTGCCAATTGGCATCAACATCACCAGGTTCCAGACCCTGCTGGCTCTGC
ACAGGTCCTACCTGACACCTGTAGACTCCTCCTCTGGCTGGACAGCAGGAGCAGCAGCCTACTATGTGGG
CTACCTCCAACCAAGGACCTTCCTGCTGAAATACAATGAGAATGGCACCATCACAGATGCTGTGGACTGT
GCCCTGGACCCACTGTCTGAGACCAAGTGTACCCTGAAATCCTTCACAGTGGAGAAGGGCATCTACCAGA
CCAGCAACTTCAGGGTCCAACCA
[669 nt withheld, positions 3104-3772]
CTGACAGGCACAGGAGTGCTGACAGAGAGCAACAAGAAGTTCCTGCCATTCCAACAGTTTGGCAGGGACA
TTGCTGACACCACAGATGCTGTGAGGGACCCACAGACCTTGGAGATTCTGGACATCACACCATGTTCCTT
TGGAGGAGTGTCTGTGATTACACCTGGCACCAACACCAGCAACCAGGTGGCTGTGCTCTACCAGGGTGTG
AACTGTACTGAGGTGCCTGTGGCTATCCATGCTGACCAACTTACACCAACCTGGAGGGTCTACAGCACAG
GCAGCAATGTGTTCCAGACCAGGGCTGGCTGTCTGATTGGAGCAGAGTATGTGAACAACTCCTATGAGTG
TGACATCCCAATTGGAGCAGGCATCTGTGCCTCCTACCAGACCCAGACCAAGAGCCATAGGAGGGCAAGG
TCTGTGGCAAGCCAGAGCATCATTGCCTACACAATGAGTCTGGGAGCAGAGAACTCTGTGGCTTACAGCA
ACAACAGCATTGCCATCCCAACCAACTTCACCATCTCTGTGACCACAGAAATTCTGCCTGTGAGTATGAC
CAAGACCTCTGTGGACTGTACAATGTATATCTGTGGAGACAGCACAGAGTGTAGCAACCTGCTGCTCCAA
TATGGCTCCTTCTGTACCCAACTTAAGAGGGCTCTGACAGGCATTGCTGTGGAACAGGACAAGAACACCC
AGGAGGTGTTTGCCCAGGTGAAGCAGATTTACAAGACACCTCCAATCAAGTACTTTGGAGGCTTCAACTT
CAGCCAGATTCTGCCTGACCCAAGCAAGCCAAGCAAGAGGTCCTTCATTGAGGACCTGCTGTTCAACAAG
GTGACCCTGGCTGATGCTGGCTTCATCAAGCAATATGGAGACTGTCTGGGAGACATTGCTGCAAGGGACC
TGATTTGTGCCCAGAAGTTCAATGGACTGACCGTGCTGCCTCCACTGCTGACAGATGAGATGATTGCCCA
ATACACCTCTGCCCTGCTGGCTGGCACCATCACCTCTGGCTGGACCTTTGGAGCAGGAGCAGCCCTCCAA
ATCCCATTTGCTATGCAGATGGCTTACAGGTTCAATGGCATTGGAGTGACCCAGAATGTGCTCTATGAGA
ACCAGAAACTGATTGCCAACCAGTTCAACTCTGCCATTGGCAAGATTCAGGACTCCCTGTCCAGCACAGC
CTCTGCCCTGGGCAAACTCCAAGATGTGGTGAACCATAATGCCCAGGCTCTGAACACCCTGGTGAAGCAA
CTTTCCAGCAAGTTTGGAGCCATCTCCTCTGTGCTGAATGACATCCTGAGCAGACTGGACAAGGTGGAGG
CTGAGGTCCAGATTGACAGACTGATTACAGGCAGACTCCAATCCCTCCAAACCTATGTGACCCAACAACT
TATCAGGGCTGCTGAGATTAGGGCATCTGCCAACCTGGCTGCCACCAAGATGAGTGAGTGTGTGCTGGGA
CAAAGCAAGAGGGTGGACTTCTGTGGCAAGGGCTACCACCTGATGAGTTTTCCACAGTCTGCCCCTCATG
GAGTGGTGTTCCTGCATGTGACCTATGTGCCTGCCCAGGAGAAGAACTTCACCACAGCCCCTGCCATCTG
CCATGATGGCAAGGCTCACTTTCCAAGGGAGGGAGTGTTTGTGAGCAATGGCACCCACTGGTTTGTGACC
CAGAGGAACTTCTATGAACCACAGATTATCACCACAGACAACACCTTTGTGTCTGGCAACTGTGATGTGG
TGATTGGCATTGTGAACAACACAGTCTATGACCCACTCCAACCTGAACTGGACTCCTTCAAGGAGGAACT
GGACAAATACTTCAAGAACCACACCAGCCCTGATGTGGACCTGGGAGACATCTCTGGCATCAATGCCTCT
GTGGTGAACATCCAGAAGGAGATTGACAGACTGAATGAGGTGGCTAAGAACCTGAATGAGTCCCTGATTG
ACCTCCAAGAACTGGGCAAATATGAACAATACATCAAGTGGCCATGGTACATCTGGCTGGGCTTCATTGC
TGGACTGATTGCCATTGTGATGGTGACCATAATGCTGTGTTGTATGACCTCCTGTTGTTCCTGTCTGAAA
GGCTGTTGTTCCTGTGGCTCCTGTTGTAAGTGACTCGAGCCATGGAAGCTTGATATCTAACTGACTGAAC
CGGTGGTACCAAACGGGGGAGGCTAACTGAAACACGGAAGGAGACAATACCGGAAGGAACCCGCGCTATG
ACGGCAATAAAAAGACAGAATAAAACGCACGGGTGTTGGGTCGTTTGTTCATAAACGCGGGGTTCGGTCC
CAGGGCTGGCACTCTGTCGATACCCCACCGAGACCCCATTGGGGCCAATACGCCCGCGTTTCTTCCTTTT
CCCCACCCCACCCCCCAAGTTCGGGTGAAGGCCCAGGGCTCGCAGCCAACGTCGGGGCGGCAGGCCCTGC
CATAGCAGATCTGCGCAGCTGGGGCTCTAGGGGGTATCCCC
[124 nt withheld, positions 6264-6387]
C
[91 nt withheld, positions 6389-6479]
A
[49 nt withheld, positions 6481-6529]
CCTTTGACGTTGGAGTCCACGTTCTTT
[37 nt withheld, positions 6557-6593]
ACCCTATCTCGGTCTATTCTTTTGATTTATAAGGGATTTTGCCGATTTCGGCCTATTGGTTAAAAAATGA
GCTGATTTAACAAAAATTTAACGCGAATTAATTCTGTGGAATGTGTGTCAGTTAGGGTGTGGAAAGTCCC
CAGGCTCCCCAGCAGGCAGAAGTATGCAAAGCATGCATCTCAATTAGTCAGCAACCAGGTGTGGAAAGTC
CCCAGGCTCCCCAGCAGGCAGAAGTATGCAAAGCATGCATCTCAATTAGTCAGCAACCATAGTCCCGCCC
CTAACTCCGCCCATCCCGCCCCTAACTCCGCCCAGTTCCGCCCATTCTCCGCCCCATGGCTGACTAATTT
TTTTTATTTATGCAGAGGCCGAGGCCGCCTCTGCCTCTGAGCTATTCCAGAAGTAGTGAGGAGGCTTTTT
TGGAGGCCTAGGCTTTTGCAAAAAGCTCCCGGGAGCTTGTATATCCATTTTCGGATCTGATCAAGAGACA
GGATGAGGATCGTTTCGCATGATTGAACAAGATGGATTGCACGCAGGTTCTCCGGCCGCTTGGGTGGAGA
GGCTATTCGGCTATGACTGGGCACAACAGACAATCGGCTGCTCTGATGCCGCCGTGTTCCGGCTGTCAGC
GCAGGGGCGCCCGGTTCTTTTTGTCAAGACCGACCTGTCCGGTGCCCTGAATGAACTGCAGGACGAGGCA
GCGCGGCTATCGTGGCTGGCCACGACGGGCGTTCCTTGCGCAGCTGTGCTCGACGTTGTCACTGAAGCGG
GAAGGGACTGGCTGCTATTGGGCGAAGTGCCGGGGCAGGATCTCCTGTCATCTCACCTTGCTCCTGCCGA
GAAAGTATCCATCATGGCTGATGCAATGCGGCGGCTGCATACGCTTGATCCGGCTACCTGCCCATTCGAC
CACCAAGCGAAACATCGCATCGAGCGAGCACGTACTCGGATGGAAGCCGGTCTTGTCGATCAGGATGATC
TGGACGAAGAGCATCAGGGGCTCGCGCCAGCCGAACTGTTCGCCAGGCTCAAGGCGCGCATGCCCGACGG
CGAGGATCTCGTCGTGACCCATGGCGATGCCTGCTTGCCGAATATCATGGTGGAAAATGGCCGCTTTTCT
GGATTCATCGACTGTGGCCGGCTGGGTGTGGCGGACCGCTATCAGGACATAGCGTTGGCTACCCGTGATA
TTGCTGAAGAGCTTGGCGGCGAATGGGCTGACCGCTTCCTCGTGCTTTACGGTATCGCCGCTCCCGATTC
GCAGCGCATCGCCTTCTATCGCCTTCTTGACGAGTTCTTCTGAGCGGGACTCTGGGGTTCGCGAAATGAC
CGACCAAGCGACGCCCAACCTGCCATCACGAGATTTCGATTCCACCGCCGCCTTCTATGAAAGGTTGGGC
TTCGGAATCGTTTTCCGGGACGCCGGCTGGATGATCCTCCAGCGCGGGGATCTCATGCTGGAGTTCTTCG
CCCACCCCAACTTGTTTATTGCAGCTTATAATGGTTACAAATAAAGCAATAGCATCACAAATTTCACAAA
TAAAGCATTTTTTTCACTGCATTCTAGTTGTGGTTTGTCCAAACTCATCAATGTATCTTATCATGTCTGT
ATACCGTCGACCTCTAGCTAGAGCTTGGCGTAATCATGGTCATAGCTGTTTCCTGTGTGAAATTGTTATC
CGCTCACAATTCCACACAACATACGAGCCGGAAGCATAAAGTGTAAAGCCTGGGGTGCCTAATGAGTGAG
CTAACTCACATTAATTGCGTTGCGCTCACTGCCCGCTTTCCAGTCGGGAAACCTGTCGTGCCAGCTGCAT
TAATGAATCGGCCAACGCGCGGGGAGAGGCGGTTTGCGTATTGGGCGCTCTTCCGCTTCCTCGCTCACTG
ACTCGCTGCGCTCGGTCGTTCGGCTGCGGCGAGCGGTATCAGCTCACTCAAAGGCGGTAATACGGTTATC
CACAGAATCAGGGGATAACGCAGGAAAGAACATGTGAGCAAAAGGCCAGCAAAAGGCCAGGAACCGTAAA
AAGGCCGCGTTGCTGGCGTTTTTCCATAGGCTCCGCCCCCCTGACGAGCATCACAAAAATCGACGCTCAA
GTCAGAGGTGGCGAAACCCGACAGGACTATAAAGATACCAGGCGTTTCCCCCTGGAAGCTCCCTCGTGCG
CTCTCCTGTTCCGACCCTGCCGCTTACCGGATACCTGTCCGCCTTTCTCCCTTCGGGAAGCGTGGCGCTT
TCTCATAGCTCACGCTGTAGGTATCTCAGTTCGGTGTAGGTCGTTCGCTCCAAGCTGGGCTGTGTGCACG
AACCCCCCGTTCAGCCCGACCGCTGCGCCTTATCCGGTAACTATCGTCTTGAGTCCAACCCGGTAAGACA
CGACTTATCGCCACTGGCAGCAGCCACTGGTAACAGGATTAGCAGAGCGAGGTATGTAGGCGGTGCTACA
GAGTTCTTGAAGTGGTGGCCTAACTACGGCTACACTAGAAGAACAGTATTTGGTATCTGCGCTCTGCTGA
AGCCAGTTACCTTCGGAAAAAGAGTTGGTAGCTCTTGATCCGGCAAACAAACCACCGCTGGTAGCGGTGG
TTTTTTTGTTT
Features (pLannotate 1.2.2; 18 found; start..end, strand, type, name):
    209..1069    -  CDS            AmpR: β-lactamase; bla; confers resistance to ampicillin, carbenicillin, and related antibiotics
   1070..1174    -  promoter       AmpR promoter: bla
   1233..1285    -  misc_feature   bom (fragment): basis of mobility region from pBR322
   1440..1819    +  enhancer       CMV enhancer: human cytomegalovirus immediate early enhancer
   1820..2023    +  promoter       CMV promoter: human cytomegalovirus (CMV) immediate early promoter
   2150..5902    +  CDS            S (sequence partly withheld): SPIKE_SARS2 - Experimental evidence at protein level: Swiss-Prot protein existence level 1. [Spike glycoprotein]: May down-regulate host tetherin (BST2) by lysosomal degradation, thereby counteracting its antiviral activity. From Severe acute respiratory syndrome coronavirus 2 (2019-nCoV) (SARS-CoV-2).
   6014..6062    +  polyA_signal   HSV TK poly(A) signal: herpes simplex virus thymidine kinase polyadenylation signal (Cole and Stacy, 1985)
   6153..6169    -  polyA_signal   bGH poly(A) signal (fragment): bovine growth hormone polyadenylation signal
   6264..6692    +  rep_origin     f1 ori (sequence partly withheld): f1 bacteriophage origin of replication; arrow indicates direction of (+) strand synthesis
   6706..7035    +  promoter       SV40 promoter: SV40 enhancer and early promoter
   7102..7893    +  CDS            neo: KKA2_KLEPN - Also known as kan, nptII. Experimental evidence at protein level: Swiss-Prot protein existence level 1. Resistance to kanamycin, neomycin, paromomycin, ribostamycin, butirosin and gentamicin B. From Klebsiella pneumoniae.
   7919..8077    +  CDS            ble (fragment): BLE_KLEPN - Experimental evidence at protein level: Swiss-Prot protein existence level 1. Binding protein with a strong affinity to the bleomycin family of antibiotics. Binds to CL990; an antimitotic-antibiotic compound. From Klebsiella pneumoniae.
   8072..8193    +  polyA_signal   SV40 poly(A) signal: SV40 polyadenylation signal
   8266..8282    -  protein_bind   lac operator: The lac repressor binds to the lac operator to inhibit transcription in E. coli. This inhibition can be relieved by adding lactose or isopropyl-β-D-thiogalactopyranoside (IPTG). lac repressor encoded by lacI
   8290..8320    -  promoter       lac promoter: promoter for the E. coli lac operon
   8335..8356    -  protein_bind   CAP binding site: CAP binding activates transcription in the presence of cAMP. E. coli catabolite activator protein
   8369..8461    -  CDS            lacI (fragment): lac repressor; lacI; The lac repressor binds to the lac operator to inhibit transcription in E. coli. This inhibition can be relieved by adding lactose or isopropyl-β-D-thiogalactopyranoside (IPTG).
   8644..38      -  rep_origin     ori (across the origin): high-copy-number ColE1/pMB1/pBR322/pUC origin of replication
