[The description below was written by a language model from this plasmid's Addgene catalogue record and pLannotate feature annotations shown in this document.]
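Description:
pcDNA3.3_SARS2_XBB.1.5 is a mammalian expression plasmid built on the pcDNA3.3 backbone that encodes the spike glycoprotein of the SARS-CoV-2 Omicron subvariant XBB.1.5. The record lists a total size of about 9.3 kb, and the sequenced record is 9,194 nt. It is propagated in E. coli through a high-copy ColE1/pUC-type origin and selected with ampicillin via the β-lactamase gene and its native promoter. An f1 phage origin is also present, along with residual backbone fragments that have no apparent functional role here, including lac promoter/operator elements and partial lacI, bom, ble and bGH poly(A) sequences.

The spike coding sequence, roughly 3.8 kb, was cloned between BamHI and XhoI sites, both of which are retained. It is described as carrying G252V and F486P on an XBB spike background, the changes that define XBB.1.5 in this record. Transcription is driven by the human cytomegalovirus immediate early enhancer and promoter, giving strong constitutive expression in transfected mammalian cells, and is terminated by the herpes simplex virus thymidine kinase polyadenylation signal. No epitope tag or reporter is annotated on the insert. The annotated reading frame spans 3,753 nt, but the record does not say whether the spike is codon-optimised or truncated at the cytoplasmic tail. A separate cassette places the neomycin phosphotransferase gene under the SV40 enhancer/early promoter with an SV40 poly(A) signal, which would permit G418 selection of stable mammalian transfectants.

The stated purpose is to supply XBB.1.5 spike as the envelope protein for pseudovirus production. Such pseudoviruses are commonly used to study spike-mediated entry and antibody neutralisation, although the record does not specify the packaging system or downstream assay.
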