Addgene plasmid #196585: pcDNA3.3_SARS2_XBB.1.5
Purpose: expressing SARS-CoV-2 XBB.1.5 spike protein for pseudovirus production
Depositing lab: David Nemazee. Depositing organization: Scripps California (The Scripps Research Institute).
Backbone
  Vector backbone: pcDNA3.3
  Backbone size w/o insert (bp): 5500
  Total vector size (bp): 9300
  Vector type: Mammalian Expression
Growth in bacteria
  Bacterial resistance: Ampicillin, 100 μg/mL
  Growth temperature: 37°C
  Growth strain: DH5alpha
  Copy number: High Copy
Gene/Insert
  Gene/Insert name: Spike (XBB.1.5)
  Species: SARS-CoV-2
  Insert size (bp): 3800
  Mutation: G252V, F486P on the basis of XBB
  Promoter: CMV
  Cloning method: Restriction Enzyme; 5′ cloning site BamHI (not destroyed); 3′ cloning site XhoI (not destroyed)
  Sequencing primers: 5′ CMV-F; 3′ TK_pA-R
Terms and licenses: Academic/Nonprofit Terms; Industry Terms: Not Available to Industry
How to cite: pcDNA3.3_SARS2_XBB.1.5 was a gift from David Nemazee (Addgene plasmid # 196585 ; http://n2t.net/addgene:196585 ; RRID:Addgene_196585)
